>Addgene plasmid #68179 | pOpLacI:mini35ss (GB0534) | addgene full sequence | sequence record 356108 | Addgene NGS Result
CTCGTGACTTGCGAAGATCGATCCACTAGTCTTTCAATTGTGAGCGCTCACAATTCTTTCTCTTCCCTTT
CTTCTTTCTAGTCTTTCAATTGTGAGCGCTCACAATTCTTTCTCTTCCCTTTCTTCTTTCTAGTCTTTCA
ATTGTGAGCGCTCACAATTCTTTCTCTTCCCTTTCTTCTTTCTAGTCTTTCAATTGTGAGCGCTCACAAT
TCTTTCTCTTCCCTTTCTTCTTTCTAGTCTTTCAATTGTGAGCGCTCACAATTCTTTCTCTTCCCTTTCT
TCTTTCTAGTCTTTCAATTGTGAGCGCTCACAATTCTTTCTCTTCCCTTTCTTCTTTCTAGCTCCACCGC
GGTGGCGGCCGGCCGTCTAGTGGATCGATTCCCCTTCGCAAGACCCTTCCTCTATATAAGGAAGTTCATT
TCATTTGGAGAGGACTCCGGTATTTTTACAACAATTACCACAACAAAACAAACAACAAACAACATTACAA
TTTACTATTCTAGTCGAAATGCGAGACCACTCATCGCCCAATCACTAGTGAATTCGCGGCCGCCTGCAGG
TCGACCATATGGGAGAGCTCCCAACGCGTTGGATGCATAGCTTGAGTATTCTATAGTGTCACCTAAATAG
CTTGGCGTAATCATGGTCATAGCTGTTTCCTGTGTGAAATTGTTATCCGCTCACAATTCCACACAACATA
CGAGCCGGAAGCATAAAGTGTAAAGCCTGGGGTGCCTAATGAGTGAGCTAACTCACATTAATTGCGTTGC
GCTCACTGCCCGCTTTCCAGTCGGGAAACCTGTCGTGCCAGCTGCATTAATGAATCGGCCAACGCGCGGG
GAGAGGCGGTTTGCGTATTGGGCGCTCTTCCGCTTCCTCGCTCACTGACTCGCTGCGCTCGGTCGTTCGG
CTGCGGCGAGCGGTATCAGCTCACTCAAAGGCGGTAATACGGTTATCCACAGAATCAGGGGATAACGCAG
GAAAGAACATGTGAGCAAAAGGCCAGCAAAAGGCCAGGAACCGTAAAAAGGCCGCGTTGCTGGCGTTTTT
CCATAGGCTCCGCCCCCCTGACGAGCATCACAAAAATCGACGCTCAAGTCAGAGGTGGCGAAACCCGACA
GGACTATAAAGATACCAGGCGTTTCCCCCTGGAAGCTCCCTCGTGCGCTCTCCTGTTCCGACCCTGCCGC
TTACCGGATACCTGTCCGCCTTTCTCCCTTCGGGAAGCGTGGCGCTTTCTCATAGCTCACGCTGTAGGTA
TCTCAGTTCGGTGTAGGTCGTTCGCTCCAAGCTGGGCTGTGTGCACGAACCCCCCGTTCAGCCCGACCGC
TGCGCCTTATCCGGTAACTATCGTCTTGAGTCCAACCCGGTAAGACACGACTTATCGCCACTGGCAGCAG
CCACTGGTAACAGGATTAGCAGAGCGAGGTATGTAGGCGGTGCTACAGAGTTCTTGAAGTGGTGGCCTAA
CTACGGCTACACTAGAAGAACAGTATTTGGTATCTGCGCTCTGCTGAAGCCAGTTACCTTCGGAAAAAGA
GTTGGTAGCTCTTGATCCGGCAAACAAACCACCGCTGGTAGCGGTGGTTTTTTTGTTTGCAAGCAGCAGA
TTACGCGCAGAAAAAAAGGATCTCAAGAAGATCCTTTGATCTTTTCTACGGGGTCTGACGCTCAGTGGAA
CGAAAACTCACGTTAAGGGATTTTGGTCATGAGATTATCAAAAAGGATCTTCACCTAGATCCTTTTAAAT
TAAAAATGAAGTTTTAAATCAATCTAAAGTATATATGAGTAAACTTGGTCTGACAGTTACCAATGCTTAA
TCAGTGAGGCACCTATCTCAGCGATCTGTCTATTTCGTTCATCCATAGTTGCCTGACTCCCCGTCGTGTA
GATAACTACGATACGGGAGGGCTTACCATCTGGCCCCAGTGCTGCAATGATACCGCGCGACCCACGCTCA
CCGGCTCCAGATTTATCAGCAATAAACCAGCCAGCCGGAAGGGCCGAGCGCAGAAGTGGTCCTGCAACTT
TATCCGCCTCCATCCAGTCTATTAATTGTTGCCGGGAAGCTAGAGTAAGTAGTTCGCCAGTTAATAGTTT
GCGCAACGTTGTTGCCATTGCTACAGGCATCGTGGTGTCACGCTCGTCGTTTGGTATGGCTTCATTCAGC
TCCGGTTCCCAACGATCAAGGCGAGTTACATGATCCCCCATGTTGTGCAAAAAAGCGGTTAGCTCCTTCG
GTCCTCCGATCGTTGTCAGAAGTAAGTTGGCCGCAGTGTTATCACTCATGGTTATGGCAGCACTGCATAA
TTCTCTTACTGTCATGCCATCCGTAAGATGCTTTTCTGTGACTGGTGAGTACTCAACCAAGTCATTCTGA
GAATAGTGTATGCGGCGACCGAGTTGCTCTTGCCCGGCGTCAATACGGGATAATACCGCGCCACATAGCA
GAACTTTAAAAGTGCTCATCATTGGAAAACGTTCTTCGGGGCGAAAACTCTCAAGGATCTTACCGCTGTT
GAGATCCAGTTCGATGTAACCCACTCGTGCACCCAACTGATCTTCAGCATCTTTTACTTTCACCAGCGTT
TCTGGGTGAGCAAAAACAGGAAGGCAAAATGCCGCAAAAAAGGGAATAAGGGCGACACGGAAATGTTGAA
TACTCATACTCTTCCTTTTTCAATATTATTGAAGCATTTATCAGGGTTATTGTCTCATGAGCGGATACAT
ATTTGAATGTATTTAGAAAAATAAACAAATAGGGGTTCCGCGCACATTTCCCCGAAAAGTGCCACCTGAT
GCGGTGTGAAATACCGCACAGATGCGTAAGGAGAAAATACCGCATCAGGAAATTGTAAGCGTTAATATTT
TGTTAAAATTCGCGTTAAATTTTTGTTAAATCAGCTCATTTTTTAACCAATAGGCCGAAATCGGCAAAAT
CCCTTATAAATCAAAAGAATAGACCGAGATAGGGT
[37 nt withheld, positions 2976-3012]
AAAGAACGTGGACTCCAACGTCAAAGGGCGAAAAACCGTCTATCAGGGCGCTGGCCCACTACGTGAACCA
TCACCCT
[91 nt withheld, positions 3090-3180]
G
[124 nt withheld, positions 3182-3305]
CCATTCGCCATTCAGGCTGCGCAACTGTTGGGAAGGGCGATCGGTGCGGGCCTCTTCGCTATTACGCCAG
CTGGCGAAAGGGGGATGTGCTGCAAGGCGATTAAGTTGGGTAACGCCAGGGTTTTCCCAGTCACGACGTT
GTAAAACGACGGCCAGTGAATTGTAATACGACTCACTATAGGGCGAATTGGGCCCGACGTCGCATGCTCC
CGGCCGCCATGGCGGCCGCGGGAATTCGATTGGGCGATGAGTGGT
Features (pLannotate 1.2.2; 22 found; start..end, strand, type, name):
     36..55      +  protein_bind   lac operator (symmetric): The lac repressor binds to the lac operator to inhibit transcription in E. coli. This inhibition can be relieved by adding lactose or isopropyl-β-D-thiogalactopyranoside (IPTG). The symmetric lac operator was optimized for tight binding of lac repressor. lac repressor encoded by lacI
     88..107     +  protein_bind   lac operator (symmetric): The lac repressor binds to the lac operator to inhibit transcription in E. coli. This inhibition can be relieved by adding lactose or isopropyl-β-D-thiogalactopyranoside (IPTG). The symmetric lac operator was optimized for tight binding of lac repressor. lac repressor encoded by lacI
    140..159     +  protein_bind   lac operator (symmetric): The lac repressor binds to the lac operator to inhibit transcription in E. coli. This inhibition can be relieved by adding lactose or isopropyl-β-D-thiogalactopyranoside (IPTG). The symmetric lac operator was optimized for tight binding of lac repressor. lac repressor encoded by lacI
    192..211     +  protein_bind   lac operator (symmetric): The lac repressor binds to the lac operator to inhibit transcription in E. coli. This inhibition can be relieved by adding lactose or isopropyl-β-D-thiogalactopyranoside (IPTG). The symmetric lac operator was optimized for tight binding of lac repressor. lac repressor encoded by lacI
    244..263     +  protein_bind   lac operator (symmetric): The lac repressor binds to the lac operator to inhibit transcription in E. coli. This inhibition can be relieved by adding lactose or isopropyl-β-D-thiogalactopyranoside (IPTG). The symmetric lac operator was optimized for tight binding of lac repressor. lac repressor encoded by lacI
    296..315     +  protein_bind   lac operator (symmetric): The lac repressor binds to the lac operator to inhibit transcription in E. coli. This inhibition can be relieved by adding lactose or isopropyl-β-D-thiogalactopyranoside (IPTG). The symmetric lac operator was optimized for tight binding of lac repressor. lac repressor encoded by lacI
    340..361     +  misc_feature   MCS (fragment): pBluescript multiple cloning site
    388..434     +  promoter       minimal CaMV 35S promoter: minimal 35S promoter from cauliflower mosaic virus
    467..492     +  misc_feature   TMV Ω (fragment): translational enhancer from the tobacco mosaic virus 5'-leader sequence (Gallie et al., 1988)
    536..598     -  CDS            VESPI_VESMG (fragment): Experimental evidence at protein level: Swiss-Prot protein existence level 1. Shows contractile activity on isolated ileum smooth muscle. From Vespa magnifica (Hornet).
    610..628     -  promoter       SP6 promoter: promoter for bacteriophage SP6 RNA polymerase
    670..686     -  protein_bind   lac operator: The lac repressor binds to the lac operator to inhibit transcription in E. coli. This inhibition can be relieved by adding lactose or isopropyl-β-D-thiogalactopyranoside (IPTG). lac repressor encoded by lacI
    694..724     -  promoter       lac promoter: promoter for the E. coli lac operon
    739..760     -  protein_bind   CAP binding site: CAP binding activates transcription in the presence of cAMP. E. coli catabolite activator protein
    773..865     -  CDS            lacI (fragment): lac repressor; lacI; The lac repressor binds to the lac operator to inhibit transcription in E. coli. This inhibition can be relieved by adding lactose or isopropyl-β-D-thiogalactopyranoside (IPTG).
   1048..1636    -  rep_origin     ori: high-copy-number ColE1/pMB1/pBR322/pUC origin of replication
   1807..2667    -  CDS            AmpR: β-lactamase; bla; confers resistance to ampicillin, carbenicillin, and related antibiotics
   2668..2772    -  promoter       AmpR promoter: bla
   2799..2849    +  misc_feature   bom (fragment): basis of mobility region from pBR322
   2850..3305    -  rep_origin     f1 ori (sequence partly withheld): f1 bacteriophage origin of replication; arrow indicates direction of (+) strand synthesis
   3309..3466    -  CDS            lacZα (fragment): LacZα fragment of β-galactosidase; lacZ fragment
   3469..3487    +  promoter       T7 promoter: promoter for bacteriophage T7 RNA polymerase
