[The description below was written by a language model from this plasmid's Addgene catalogue record and pLannotate feature annotations shown in this document.]
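Description:
pOpLacI:mini35ss (GB0534) is a level 0 GoldenBraid 2.0 part plasmid for plant synthetic biology, built in the pUPD universal domesticator backbone, which derives from pGEM-T Easy. It is a small (about 3.6 kb) high-copy E. coli plasmid carrying a ColE1/pUC-type origin and an ampicillin resistance gene (β-lactamase under its own promoter). It also retains typical pGEM remnants: an f1 phage origin, a lacZα fragment with the lac promoter/operator region, and flanking T7 and SP6 promoters that serve as sequencing primer sites. A short hit to a hornet peptide and the small lacI and bom fragments in the feature table are most likely annotation artefacts or backbone remnants rather than functional elements.

The roughly 500 bp synthetic insert is a chimeric, operator-controlled plant promoter. Six evenly spaced copies of the symmetric lac operator, the high-affinity binding site for the LacI repressor, sit upstream of the minimal CaMV 35S promoter. This is followed by a fragment annotated as the TMV Ω leader, a translational enhancer. The minimal 35S core has little activity by itself, so expression from this part is expected to depend on a synthetic transcription factor with a LacI DNA-binding domain being recruited to the operator array. The record does not name any specific regulator partner.

Internal BsaI and BsmBI sites were removed to domesticate the sequence. The part was cloned through BsmBI sites that were destroyed in the process, and it can be released with BsaI for Golden Gate-style assembly with coding sequences and terminators into higher-level GoldenBraid transcriptional units. The plasmid itself has no plant selection or transfer elements and serves only as a part donor.
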