Addgene plasmid #68179: pOpLacI:mini35ss (GB0534)
Purpose: Provides the 6xLacI Operon fused to CaMV 35S minimal promoter as a level 0 GoldenBraid part
Depositing lab: Diego Orzaez. Depositing organization: Agencia Estatal Consejo Superior de Investigaciones Científicas, M.P. Publication: GoldenBraid 2.0: a comprehensive DNA assembly framework for plant synthetic biology. Sarrion-Perdigones A, Vazquez-Vilar M, Palaci J, Castelijns B, Forment J, Ziarsolo P, Blanca J, Granell A, Orzaez D. Plant Physiol. 2013 Jul;162(3):1618-31. 10.1104/pp.113.217661 PubMed 23669743.
Backbone
  Vector backbone: pUPD
  Backbone manufacturer: self-made; derived from pGEMT-Easy manufactured by Promega
  Vector type: Synthetic Biology
Growth in bacteria
  Bacterial resistance: Ampicillin, 100 μg/mL
  Growth temperature: 37°C
  Growth strain: NEB Stable
  Copy number: High Copy
Gene/Insert
  Gene/Insert name: 6xOpLacI:mini35S
  Species: Synthetic
  Insert size (bp): 500
  Mutation: BsaI and BsmBI sites removed
  Cloning method: Restriction Enzyme; 5′ cloning site BsmBI (destroyed during cloning); 3′ cloning site BsmBI (destroyed during cloning)
  Sequencing primers: 5′ T7; 3′ SP6
Terms and licenses: Academic/Nonprofit Terms; Industry Terms: Not Available to Industry
Depositor comments: insert can be released with BsaI
How to cite: pOpLacI:mini35ss (GB0534) was a gift from Diego Orzaez (Addgene plasmid # 68179 ; http://n2t.net/addgene:68179 ; RRID:Addgene_68179)
