>Addgene plasmid #68179 | pOpLacI:mini35ss (GB0534) | addgene partial sequence | sequence record 367581 | T7 5'-TAATACGACTCACTATAGGG-3'
ATGCTCCGGCCGCCATGGCGGCCGCGGGAATTCGATTGGGCGATGAGTGGTCTCGTGACTTGCGAAGATC
GATCCACTAGTCTTTCAATTGTGAGCGCTCACAATTCTTTCTCTTCCCTTTCTTCTTTCTAGTCTTTCAA
TTGTGAGCGCTCACAATTCTTTCTCTTCCCTTTCTTCTTTCTAGTCTTTCAATTGTGAGCGCTCACAATT
CTTTCTCTTCCCTTTCTTCTTTCTAGTCTTTCAATTGTGAGCGCTCACAATTCTTTCTCTTCCCTTTCTT
CTTTCTAGTCTTTCAATTGTGAGCGCTCACAATTCTTTCTCTTCCCTTTCTTCTTTCTAGTCTTTCAATT
GTGAGCGCTCACAATTCTTTCTCTTCCCTTTCTTCTTTCTAGCTCCACCGCGGTGGCGGCCGGCCGTCTA
GTGGATCGATTCCCCTTCGCAAGACCCTTCCTCTATATAAGGAAGTTCATTTCATTTGGAGAGGACTCCG
GTATTTTTACAACAATTACCACAACAAAACAAACAACAAACAACATTACAATTTACTATTCTAGTCGAAA
TGCGAGACCACTCATCGCCCAATCACTAGTGAATTCGCGGCCGCCTGCAGGTCGACCATATGGGAGAGCT
CCCAACGCGTTGGATGCATAGCTTGAGTATTCTATAGTGTCACCTAAATAGCTTGGCGTAATCATGGTCA
TAGCTGTTTCCTGTGTGAAATTGTTATCCGCTCACAATTCCACACAACATACGAGCCGGAAGCATAAAGT
GTAAAGCCTGGGGTGCCTAATGAGTGAGCTAACTCACATTAATTGCGTTGCGCTCACTGCCCGCTTTCCA
GTCGGGAAACCTGTCGTGCCAGCTGCATTAATGAATCGGCCAACGCGCGGGGAGAGGCGGTTTGCGTATT
GGGCGCTCTTC
